>Addgene plasmid #149201 | pGBW-m4046652 | depositor full sequence | sequence record 291654 | Full Sequence
GCGGCCGCCCCACACACCATAGCTTCAAAATGTTTCTACTCCTTTTTTACTCTTCCAGATTTTCTCGGAC
TCCGCGCATCGCCGTACCACTTCAAAACACCCAAGCACAGCATACTAAATTTCCCCTCTTTCTTCCTCTA
GGGTGTCGTTAATTACCCGTACTAAAGGTTTGGAAAAGAAAAAAGAGACCGCCTCGTTTCTTTTTCTTCG
TCGAAAAAGGCAATAAAAATTTTTATCACGTTTCTTTTTCTTGAAAATTTTTTTTTTTGATTTTTTTCTC
TTTCGATGACCTCCCATTGATATTTAAGTTAATAAACGGTCTTCAATTTCTCAAGTTTCAGTTTCATTTT
TCTTGTTCTATTACAACTTTTTTTACTTCTTGCTCATTAGAAAGAAAGCATAGCAATCTAATCTAAGTTT
TAATTACAAAATGGGTTACATAAATGTCTTTGCATTCCCTTTCACCATCTATAGTCTTCTATTATGCAGA
ATGAACTCCCGAAACTACATTGCCCAGGTTGACGTAGTTAACTTTAATTTGACTTAAACAGGCCCCTTTT
CCTTTGTCGATATCATGTAATTAGTTATGTCACGCTTACATTCACGCCCTCCTCCCACATCCGCTCTAAC
CGAAAAGGAAGGAGTTAGACAACCTGAAGTCTAGGTCCCTATTTATTTTTTTTAATAGTTATGTTAGTAT
TAAGAACGTTATTTATATTTCAAATTTTTCTTTTTTTTCTGTACAAAGCGGCCGCCGAACCACTAGTGCA
CTGCAGTACACGGTTTCCTTGAAATTTTTTTGATTCGGTAATCTCCGAACAGAAGGAAGAACGAAGGAAG
GAGCACAGACTTAGATTGGTATATATACGCATATGTAGTGTTGAAGAAACATGAAATTGCCCAGTATTCT
TAACCCAACTGCACAGAACAAAAACGTGCAGGAAACGAAGATAAATCATGTCGAAAGCTACATATAAGGA
ACGTGCTGCTACTCATCCTAGTCCTGTTGCTGCCAAGCTATTTAATATCATGCACGAAAAGCAAACAAAC
TTGTGTGCTTCATTGGATGTTCGTACCACCAAGGAATTACTGGAGTTAGTTGAAGCATTAGGTCCCAAAA
TTTGTTTACTAAAAACACATGTGGATATCTTGACTGATTTTTCCATGGAGGGCACAGTTAAGCCGCTAAA
GGCATTATCCGCCAAGTACAATTTTTTACTCTTCGAGGACAGAAAATTTGCTGACATTGGTAATACAGTC
AAATTGCAGTACTCTGCGGGTGTATACAGAATAGCAGAATGGGCAGACATTACGAATGCACACGGTGTGG
TGGGCCCAGGTATTGTTAGCGGTTTGAAGCAGGCGGCAGAAGAAGTAACAAAGGAACCTAGAGGCCTTTT
GATGTTAGCAGAATTGTCATGCAAGGGCTCCCTATCTACTGGAGAATATACTAAGGGTACTGTTGACATT
GCGAAGAGCGACAAAGATTTTGTTATCGGCTTTATTGCTCAAAGAGACATGGGTGGAAGAGATGAAGGTT
ACGATTGGTTGATTATGACACCCGGTGTGGGTTTAGATGACAAGGGAGATGCATTGGGTCAACAGTATAG
AACCGTGGATGATGTGGTTTCTACAGGATCTGACATTATTATTGTTGGAAGAGGACTATTTGCAAAGGGA
AGGGATGCTAAGGTAGAGGGTGAACGTTACAGAAAAGCAGGCTGGGAAGCATATTTGAGAAGATGCGGCC
AGCAAAACTAAAAAACTGTATTATAAGTAAATGCATGTATACTAAACTCACAAATTAGAGCTTCAATTTA
ATTATATCAGTTATTACCCGAGTAACGAAGCATCTGTGCTTCATTTTGTAGAACAAAAATGCAACGCGAG
AGCGCTAATTTTTCAAACAAAGAATCTGAGCTGCATTTTTACAGAACAGAAATGCAACGCGAAAGCGCTA
TTTTACCAACGAAGAATCTGTGCTTCATTTTTGTAAAACAAAAATGCAACGCGAGAGCGCTAATTTTTCA
AACAAAGAATCTGAGCTGCATTTTTACAGAACAGAAATGCAACGCGAGAGCGCTATTTTACCAACAAAGA
ATCTATACTTCTTTTTTGTTCTACAAAAATGCATCCCGAGAGCGCTATTTTTCTAACAAAGCATCTTAGA
TTACTTTTTTTCTCCTTTGTGCGCTCTATAATGCAGTCTCTTGATAACTTTTTGCACTGTAGGTCCGTTA
AGGTTAGAAGAAGGCTACTTTGGTGTCTATTTTCTCTTCCATAAAAAAAGCCTGACTCCACTTCCCGCGT
TTACTGATTACTAGCGAAGCTGCGGGTGCATTTTTTCAAGATAAAGGCATCCCCGATTATATTCTATACC
GATGTGGATTGCGCATACTTTGTGAACAGAAAGTGATAGCGTTGATGATTCTTCATTGGTCAGAAAATTA
TGAACGGTTTCTTCTATTTTGTCTCTATATACTACGTATAGGAAATGTTTACATTTTCGTATTGTTTTCG
ATTCACTCTATGAATAGTTCTTACTACAATTTTTTTGTCTAAAGAGTAATACTAGAGATAAACATAAAAA
ATGTAGAGGTCGAGTTTAGATGCAAGTTCAAGGAGCGAAAGGTGGATGGGTAGGTTATATAGGGATATAG
CACAGAGATATATAGCAAAGAGATACTTTTGAGCAATGTTTGTGGAAGCGGTATTCGCAATATTTTAGTA
GCTCGTTACAGTCCGGTGCGTTTTTGGTTTTTTGAAAGTGCGTCATCAGAGCGCTTTTGGTTTTCAAAAG
CGCTCTGAAGTTCCTATACTTTCTAGCTAGAGAATAGGAACTTCCCGAGCGGCCGCGTGTTACAAGCTTG
ACTCCAGCGTAACTGGACTGCAATCAACTCACTGGCTCACCTTCACGGGTGGGCCTTTCTTCGGTAGAAA
ATCAAAGGATCTTCTTGAGATCCTTTTTTTCTGCGCGTAATCTGCTGCTTGCAAACAAAAAAACCACCGC
TACCAGCGGTGGTTTGTTTGCCGGATCAAGAGCTACCAACTCTTTTTCCGAGGTAACTGGCTTCAGCAGA
GCGCAGATACCAAATACTGTTCTTCTAGTGTAGCCGTAGTTAGGCCACCACTTCAAGAACTCTGTAGCAC
CGCCTACATACCTCGCTCTGCTAATCCTGTTACCAGTGGCTGCTGCCAGTGGCGATAAGTCGTGTCTTAC
CGGGTTGGACTCAAGACGATAGTTACCGGATAAGGCGCAGCGGTCGGGCTGAACGGGGGGTTCGTGCACA
CAGCCCAGCTTGGAGCGAACGACCTACACCGAACTGAGATACCTACAGCGTGAGCTATGAGAAAGCGCCA
CGCTTCCCGAAGGGAGAAAGGCGGACAGGTATCCGGTAAGCGGCAGGGTCGGAACAGGAGAGCGCACGAG
GGAGCTTCCAGGGGTAAACGCCTGGTATCTTTATAGTCCTGTCGGGTTTCGCCACCTCTGACTTGAGCAT
CGATTTTTGTGATGCTCGTCAGGGGGGCGGAGCCTATGGAAAAACGCCAGCAACGCAGAAAGGCCCACCC
GAAGGTGAGCCAGGTGATTACATTTGGGCCCTCATCAGAGGTTTTCACCGTCATCACCGAAACGCGCGAG
GCAGCTGCGGTAAAGCTCATCAGCGTGGTCGTGAAGCGATTCACAGATGTCTGCCTGTTCATCCGCGTCC
AGCTCGTTGAGTTTCTCCAGAAGCGTTAATGTCTGGCTTCTGATAAAGCGGGCCATGTTAAGGGCGGTTT
TTTCCTGTTTGGTCACTTACCAATGCTTAATCAGTGAGGCACCTATCTCAGCGATCTGTCTATTTCGTTC
ATCCATAGTTGCCTGACTCCCCGTCGTGTAGATAACTACGATGCGGGAGGGCTTACCATCTGGCCCCAGT
GCTGCAATGATACCGCGAGACCCACGCTCACCGGCTCCAGATTTATCAGCAATAAACCAGCCAGCCGGGA
GGGCCGAGCGCAGAAGTGATCCTGCAACTTTATCCGCCTCCATCCAGTCTATTAATTGTTGCCGGGAAGC
TAGAGTAAGTAGTTCGCCAGTTAATAGTTTGCGCAACGTTGTTGCCATTGCTACAGGCATCGTGGTGTCA
CGCTCGTCGTTTGGTATGGCTTCATTCAGCTCCGGTTCCCAACGATCAAGGCGAGTTACATGATCCCCCA
TGTTGTGCAAAAAAGCGGTTAGCTCCTTCGGTCCTCCGATCGTTGCCAGAAGTAAGTTGGCCGCAGTGTT
ATCACTCATGGTTATGGCAGCACTGCATAATTCTCTTACTGTCATGCCATCCGTGAGATGCTTTTCTGTG
ACTGGTGAGTACTCAACCAAGTCATTCTGAGAATAGTGTATGCGGCGACCGAGTTGCTCTTGCCCGGCGT
CAATACGGGATAATACCGCGCCACATAGCAGAACTTTAAAAGTGCTCATCATTGGAAAACGTTCTTCGGG
GCGTAAACTCTCAAGGATCTTACCGCTGTTGAGATCCAGTTCGATGTAACCCACTCGTGCACCCAACTGA
TCTTCAGCATCTTTTACTTTCACCAGCGTTTCTGGGTGAGCAAAAACAGGAAGGCAAAATGCCGCAAAAA
AGGGAATAAGGGCGACACGGAAATGTTGAATACTCATTTTAGCTTCCTTAGCTCCTGAAAATCTCGATAA
CTCAAAAAATACGCCCGGTAGTGATCTTATTTCATTATGGTGAAAGTTGGAACCTCTTACGTGCCGATCA
AGTCAAAAGCCTCCGGTCGGAGGCTTTTGACTTTCTGCTATGGAGGTCAGGTATGATTTAAATGGTCAGT
TAGA
Features (pLannotate 1.2.2; 12 found; start..end, strand, type, name):
     10..417     +  promoter       TEF1 promoter: S. cerevisiae TEF1; promoter for EF-1α
    573..745     +  terminator     CYC1 terminator (fragment): S. cerevisiae CYC1; transcription terminator for CYC1
    781..957     +  promoter       URA3 promoter (fragment): S. cerevisiae URA3
    958..1761    +  CDS            URA3: orotidine-5'-phosphate decarboxylase, required for uracil biosynthesis; S. cerevisiae URA3; yeast auxotrophic marker, counterselectable with 5-fluoroorotic acid (5-FOA)
   1844..2826    -  rep_origin     2μ ori: yeast 2μ plasmid origin of replication
   2904..2933    +  terminator     T3Te terminator: phage T3 early transcription terminator
   2955..3542    +  rep_origin     ori: high-copy-number ColE1/pMB1/pBR322/pUC origin of replication
   3554..3581    -  terminator     T7Te terminator: phage T7 early transcription terminator
   3605..3796    -  CDS            rop: Rop protein, which maintains plasmids at low copy number; rop
   3797..4657    -  CDS            AmpR: β-lactamase; bla; confers resistance to ampicillin, carbenicillin, and related antibiotics
   4658..4760    -  promoter       cat promoter: promoter of the E. coli cat gene encoding chloramphenicol acetyltransferase
   4761..4792    -  terminator     tonB terminator: bidirectional E. coli tonB-P14 transcription terminator
