[The description below was written by a language model from this plasmid's Addgene catalogue record and pLannotate feature annotations shown in this document.]
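Description:
pGBW-m4046652 is an episomal yeast expression plasmid for producing the SARS-CoV-2 ORF10 protein in Saccharomyces cerevisiae. It is an E. coli–yeast shuttle vector. In yeast it replicates from the 2μ origin, which normally gives multicopy maintenance, and is selected through the URA3 auxotrophic marker, expressed from its own promoter fragment. URA3 allows growth without uracil in ura3 hosts and can be counterselected with 5-fluoroorotic acid. In bacteria it is propagated from a ColE1/pUC-type origin and selected with ampicillin through the β-lactamase gene, which the annotation places downstream of a cat promoter. The bacterial module is bracketed by short tonB, T7Te and T3Te transcription terminators, which likely insulate it from neighbouring transcription. A short rop annotation lies next to AmpR, although the catalogue lists the plasmid as high copy.

The payload is a small synthetic open reading frame of about 110 bp encoding ORF10, recoded for S. cerevisiae codon usage ("recode 1") and based on the NCBI reference protein for this viral accessory gene. It was made by gene synthesis with a NotI site. The feature table does not annotate the insert itself, but the gap between the constitutive TEF1 promoter and the CYC1 terminator fragment is where the coding sequence would be expected to sit, forming a simple constitutive expression cassette. No epitope tag or reporter is recorded.

The record supports use for constitutive expression of ORF10 in budding yeast but gives no more specific application. The depositor notes that the sequencing used for quality control may not cover the whole plasmid.
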