Addgene plasmid #149201: pGBW-m4046652
Purpose: Yeast Expression plasmid for SARS-CoV-2 ORF10 protein
Depositing lab: Ginkgo Bioworks & Benjie Chen. Depositing organization: Ginkgo Bioworks.
Backbone
  Vector backbone: AmpR; 2u URA3
  Backbone size w/o insert (bp): 4078
  Vector type: Yeast Expression
  Selectable markers: URA3
Growth in bacteria
  Bacterial resistance: Ampicillin, 100 μg/mL
  Growth temperature: 37°C
  Growth strain: DH5alpha
  Copy number: High Copy
Gene/Insert
  Gene/Insert name: SARS-CoV-2 ORF10 protein
  Species: S. cerevisiae (budding yeast); Severe acute respiratory syndrome coronavirus 2
  Insert size (bp): 110
  Mutation: Saccharomyces cerevisiae recode 1
  Entrez Gene: ORF10 (a.k.a. GU280_gp11)
  Promoter: pTEF1
  Cloning method: Unknown
Resource information
  A portion of this plasmid was derived from a plasmid made by: GinkgoBioworks
Depositor comments: NCBI Reference Sequence: YP_009725255.1. Created by gene synthesis with Not1 site. NGS used for QC was performed by Ginkgo and may not fully cover the entire plasmid.
How to cite: pGBW-m4046652 was a gift from Ginkgo Bioworks & Benjie Chen (Addgene plasmid # 149201 ; http://n2t.net/addgene:149201 ; RRID:Addgene_149201)
