>Addgene plasmid #149201 | pGBW-m4046652 | addgene partial sequence | sequence record 298388 | Ginkgo NGS Result
GCGGCCGCCCCACACACCATAGCTTCAAAATGTTTCTACTCCTTTTTTACTCTTCCAGATTTTCTCGGAC
TCCGCGCATCGCCGTACCACTTCAAAACACCCAAGCACAGCATACTAAATTTCCCCTCTTTCTTCCTCTA
GGGTGTCGTTAATTACCCGTACTAAAGGTTTGGAAAAGAAAAAAGAGACCGCCTCGTTTCTTTTTCTTCG
TCGAAAAAGGCAATAAAAATTTTTATCACGTTTCTTTTTCTTGAAAATTTTTTTTTTTGATTTTTTTCTC
TTTCGATGACCTCCCATTGATATTTAAGTTAATAAACGGTCTTCAATTTCTCAAGTTTCAGTTTCATTTT
TCTTGTTCTATTACAACTTTTTTTACTTCTTGCTCATTAGAAAGAAAGCATAGCAATCTAATCTAAGTTT
TAATTACAAAATGGGTTACATAAATGTCTTTGCATTCCCTTTCACCATCTATAGTCTTCTATTATGCAGA
ATGAACTCCCGAAACTACATTGCCCAGGTTGACGTAGTTAACTTTAATTTGACTTAAACAGGCCCCTTTT
CCTTTGTCGATATCATGTAATTAGTTATGTCACGCTTACATTCACGCCCTCCTCCCACATCCGCTCTAAC
CGAAAAGGAAGGAGTTAGACAACCTGAAGTCTAGGTCCCTATTTATTTTTTTTAATAGTTATGTTAGTAT
TAAGAACGTTATTTATATT
